>Addgene plasmid #61092 | GPKAnes | addgene partial sequence | sequence record 99965 | EGFP-C 5'-CATGGTCCTGCTGGAGTTCGTG-3'
TGGACGAGCTGTACAAGTCCGGAGGCGGCACCATGGGCAACGCCGCCGCCGCCAAGAAGGGCAGCGAGCA
GGAGAGCGTGAAAGAGTTCCTAGCCAAGGCCAAGGAAGAATTCCTGAAAAAATGGGAGAGCCCTTCTCAG
AATACAGCCCAGTTGGATCACTTTGATAGAATCAAGACACTTGGCACTGGCTCCTTTGGGCGAGTGATGC
TCGTGAAGCACAAGGAGACTGGGAACCACTATGCCATGAAGATCTTGGACAAACAGAAGGTGGTGAAGCT
GAAGCAGATTGAGCACACTCTAAATGAGAAGCGCATCCTGCAGGCTGTCAACTTCCCGTTCCTGGTCAAA
CTTGAATTCTCCTTCAAGGACAACTCAAACTTGTACATGGTCATGGAGTATGTGCCTGGTGGGGAGATGT
TCTCCCACTTGCGGCGGATCGGAAGGTTCAGCGAGCCCCATGCCCGTTTCTACGCGGCGCAGATCGTCCT
GACCTTTGAGTATCTGCACTCCCTGGACCTCATCTACCGGGACCTGAAGCCCGAGAACCTTCTCATCGAC
CAGCAGGGCTATATTCAGGTGACAGACTTCGGTTTTGCCAAGCGTGTGAAAGGCCGGACTTGGACCTTGT
GTGGGACCCCTGAGTACTTGGCCCCCGAGATTATCCTGAGCAAAGGCTACAACAAGGCTGTGGACTGGTG
GGCTCTCGGAGTCCTCATCTACGAGATGGCTGCTGGTTACCCACCCTTCTTCGCTGACCAGCCTATCCAG
ATCTACGAGAAAATCGTCTCTGGGAAGGTGCGGTTCCCATCTCACTTCAGCTCTGACTTGAAGGACCTGC
TACGG
