>Addgene plasmid #61092 | GPKAnes | addgene partial sequence | sequence record 99966 | SV40pA-R 5'-GAAATTTGTGATGCTATTGC-3'
GTTAACAACAACAATTGCATTCATTTTATGTTTCAGGTTCAGGGGGAGGTGTGGGAGGTTTTTTAAAGCA
AGTAAAACCTCTACAAATGTGGTATGGCTGATTATGATCAGTTATCTAGATCCGGTGGATCCCTCGTCCA
GCTCCAGCTCCTCCAGCTTCTTCTGCAAAGCTTGAGCTCGAGAAAACTCAGTAAACTCCTTGCCACACTT
CTCATTGATGGAGACCCGGATCTCTTCCTCCTCATAGTCGTCAAAGTTACTCGTGTCCCCAGGGCCTTTA
AACTTTGGTATGAAGGGAGCTTCCACCTTTCTCTGATGGATGGCAATCCAGTCAGTCGTGGCAAACCACT
TATGGTTCTTGATGTCATTGACCCCGTTCTTGAGGTTCCCAAAGCGCTTGGTGAGATCCACCTGCAGAAG
GTTCCGTAGCAGGTCCTTCAAGTCAGAGCTGAAGTGAGATGGGAACCGCACCTTCCCAGAGACGATTTTC
TCGTAGATCTGGATAGGCTGGTCAGCGAAGAAGGGTGGGTAACCAGCAGCCATCTCGTAGATGAGGACTC
CGAGAGCCCACCAGTCCACAGCCTTGTTGTAGCCTTTGCTCAGGATAATCTCGGGGGCCAAGTACTCAGG
GGTCCCACACAAGGTCCAAGTCCGGCCTTTCACACGCTTGGCAAAACCGAAGTCTGTCACCTGAATATAG
CCCTGCTGGTCGATGAGAAGGTTCTCGGGCTTCAGGTCCCGGTAGATGAGGTCCAGGGAGTGCAGATACT
CAAAGGTCAGGACGATCTGCGCCGCGTAGAAACGGGCAT
