>Addgene plasmid #61092 | GPKAnes | depositor partial sequence | sequence record 100608 | insert
GGTCCTGCTGGAGTTCGTGACCGCCGCCGGGATCACTCTCGGCATGGACGAGCTGTACAAGTCCGGACTC
AGATCTCGAGAGATGGACTACAAGGACGACGATGACAAGGACTACAAGGACGACGATGACAAGAATTCTA
CTGATGTGGAA
[60 nt withheld, positions 152-211]
ATCTTGGTTTCCTCTGCAAGTGGCAACAGCAATGAACCTAAGAAGAAACGCAAGGTCGGTACCGGAGGAG
GTGAAGCACCCAAGAAAAAGCGAAAAGTAGGATCCACCGGATCTAGATAACTGATCATAATCAGCCATAC
CACATTTGTAGAGGTTTTACTTGCTTTAAAAAACCTCCCACACCTCCCCCTGAACCTGAAACATAAAATG
AATGCAATTGTTGTTGTTAACTTGTTTATTGCAGCTTATAATGGTTACAAATAAAGCAATAGCATCACAA
ATTTCACAAATAAAGCATTTTTTTCACTGCATTCTAGTTGTGGTTTGTCCAAACTCATCAATGTATCTTA
ACGCGTAAATTGTAAGCGTTAATATTTTGTTAAAATTCGCGTTAAATTTTTGTTAAATCAGCTCATTTTT
TAACCAATAGGCCGAAATCGGCAAAATCCCTTATAAATCAAAAGAATAGACCGAGATAGGGTTGAGTGTT
GTTCCAGTTTGGAACAAGAGTCCACTATTAAAGAACGTGGACTCCCAACGTCAAAGGGCGAAAAACCGTC
TATCAGGGCGATGGGCCCACTACGTGAACCATCACCCTAATCAAGTTTTTTGGGGGTCGAGGGGGCCGTA
AAGCACTAAATCNGGAACCCTNAAAGGGNGC
