[The description below was written by a language model from this plasmid's Addgene catalogue record.]
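Description:
GPKAnes is a mammalian expression plasmid built on the Clontech EGFP-C1 backbone (about 4.7 kb without insert). It encodes a GFP-tagged catalytic subunit of cAMP-dependent protein kinase (PKA) that is confined to the extranuclear cytoplasm. The plasmid is maintained at high copy in E. coli under kanamycin selection, and its neomycin resistance marker allows G418 selection of transfected mammalian cells. No feature table accompanies the record, so elements such as the replication origin and polyadenylation signal are not itemised, although the listed reverse sequencing primer implies an SV40 poly(A) region downstream of the insert.

The payload is the pkac2 coding sequence from Chinese hamster (Cricetulus griseus). It was PCR-amplified from an earlier RSV-driven PKA catalytic subunit plasmid with added BspEI and XhoI sites and ligated in frame behind EGFP, so the fluorescent tag sits at the N terminus of the kinase. Expression of the fusion is driven by the CMV promoter. To convert this parent construct (GPKA) into GPKAnes, a double-stranded oligonucleotide encoding the nuclear export signal of MEK (MAP kinase kinase) was inserted between HindIII and BamHI at the C terminus. The export signal drives the fusion protein out of the nucleus, and EGFP fluorescence allows its localisation to be checked.

The construct restricts PKA catalytic activity to the cytoplasm, making it possible to separate extranuclear from nuclear actions of cAMP signalling. The associated study used this approach to examine cAMP-promoted survival of spiral ganglion neurons. The depositor notes a Y307H substitution in the repository's quality-control sequence, with no known functional consequence.
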