Addgene plasmid #61092: GPKAnes
Purpose: GFP-tagged PKA catalytic subunit targeted to the extranuclear cytoplasm by addition of a nuclear export signal
Depositing lab: Steven Green. Depositing organization: University of Iowa. Publication: An extranuclear locus of cAMP-dependent protein kinase action is necessary and sufficient for promotion of spiral ganglion neuronal survival by cAMP. Bok J, Zha XM, Cho YS, Green SH. J Neurosci. 2003 Feb 1;23(3):777-87. 23/3/777 PubMed 12574406.
Backbone
  Vector backbone: EGFP-C1
  Backbone manufacturer: Clontech
  Backbone size w/o insert (bp): 4731
  Modifications to backbone: PCR-amplified from RSV-PKA-C-2 (Howard et al. 1991. JBC 266:10189), adding 5’-BspE1 and 3’-XhoI sites, and ligated into EGFP-C1. To make GPKAnes, a double-stranded oligonucleotide encoding the MEK (mitogen-activated protein kinase kinase) nes (QALQKKLEELELDE) (Wu et al., 1992) was added to the C-terminus of the GPKA between HindIII and BamHI.
  Vector type: Mammalian Expression
  Selectable markers: Neomycin (select with G418)
Growth in bacteria
  Bacterial resistance: Kanamycin, 50 μg/mL
  Growth temperature: 37°C
  Growth strain: DH10B
  Copy number: High Copy
Gene/Insert
  Gene/Insert name: pkac2
  Species: Cricetulus griseus
  Promoter: CMV
  Tag / fusion protein: EGFP (N terminal on backbone)
  Cloning method: Restriction Enzyme; 5′ cloning site BspEI (unknown if destroyed); 3′ cloning site BamHI (unknown if destroyed)
  Sequencing primers: 5′ EGFP-C; 3′ SV40 poly A Reverse
Resource information
  A portion of this plasmid was derived from a plasmid made by: See publication for cloning details.
Terms and licenses: Academic/Nonprofit Terms; Industry Terms: Not Available to Industry
Depositor comments: The Y307H found in Addgene's QC sequence has no known functional consequence.
How to cite: GPKAnes was a gift from Steven Green (Addgene plasmid # 61092 ; http://n2t.net/addgene:61092 ; RRID:Addgene_61092)
